Addgene plasmid #146432: pAc5.1B-lambdaN-HA-DmGW182-RBD_G
Purpose: Insect Expression of DmGW182-RBD
Depositing lab: Elisa Izaurralde. Depositing organization: Max Planck Institute for Developmental Biology. Publication: A C-terminal silencing domain in GW182 is essential for miRNA function. Eulalio A, Helms S, Fritzsch C, Fauser M, Izaurralde E. RNA. 2009 Jun;15(6):1067-77. doi: 10.1261/rna.1605509. Epub 2009 Apr 21. PubMed 19383769.
Backbone
  Vector backbone: Unknown
  Vector type: Insect Expression
Growth in bacteria
  Bacterial resistance: Ampicillin, 100 μg/mL
  Growth temperature: 37°C
  Growth strain: DH5alpha
  Copy number: Low Copy
Gene/Insert
  Gene/Insert name: DmGW182-RBD
  Species: D. melanogaster (fly)
  Entrez Gene: gw (a.k.a. Dmel_CG31992, CG11484, CG31992, CG9905, Dmel\CG31992, GQ182, GW, GW182, Gw, Gw182, anon-EST:Posey205, dGW182, gw182)
  Cloning method: Unknown
Terms and licenses: Academic/Nonprofit Terms; Industry Terms: Not Available to Industry
Depositor comments: Plasmids from this collection were made available to the research community and donated after the lab closed. Please note that the sequence provided by the depositing laboratory may be theoretical/predicted or based on Sanger sequencing results. There may be discrepancies between sequencing results obtained by Addgene and the depositor sequence. If an Addgene verified sequence is not available, please contact before placing your order to request that our lab fully sequence the plasmid.
How to cite: pAc5.1B-lambdaN-HA-DmGW182-RBD_G was a gift from Elisa Izaurralde (Addgene plasmid # 146432 ; http://n2t.net/addgene:146432 ; RRID:Addgene_146432)
