[The description below was written by a language model from this plasmid's Addgene catalogue record and pLannotate feature annotations shown in this document.]
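Description:
pAc5.1B-lambdaN-HA-DmGW182-RBD_G is an insect-cell expression plasmid of about 5.7 kb. The catalogue lists the backbone as unknown, but the name and the annotated parts point to a pAc5.1-type vector. It is maintained in E. coli through a ColE1/pUC-family origin and selected with ampicillin via the β-lactamase gene and its own promoter. The record lists it as low copy, although the annotated origin is of the type usually described as high copy. Short fragments of a tetracycline resistance gene and of SV40 large T antigen are also annotated; these look like non-functional backbone remnants rather than working markers.

Expression is driven by the Drosophila melanogaster actin 5C promoter, a strong constitutive promoter commonly used in fly cell lines such as S2, and the cassette ends at an SV40 polyadenylation signal. The open reading frame begins with a short fragment of the bacteriophage lambda N protein, followed by an HA epitope (annotated as a partial match to 3xHA) and then a roughly 250 nt fragment of the Drosophila gw gene, which encodes GW182. The name labels this fragment RBD, but the record does not spell out the abbreviation or the residue boundaries. A vector-derived V5 tag lies downstream of the insert, and the record does not show whether it is in frame and translated.

The lambda N peptide binds boxB RNA hairpins, so fusions of this kind are typically used in tethering assays, where the protein is artificially recruited to a boxB-containing reporter mRNA to test whether it can repress the reporter. This fits the associated study, which mapped the GW182 domains required for miRNA-mediated silencing. The HA tag allows detection of the expressed fragment.
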