Features (pLannotate 1.2.2; 11 found; start..end, strand, type, name):
     56..2568    +  promoter       Ac5 promoter: Drosophila melanogaster actin 5C promoter
   2588..2653    +  CDS            N (fragment): REGN_LAMBD - Experimental evidence at protein level: Swiss-Prot protein existence level 1. Plays a role as a transcriptional antitermination factor that allows the virus to initiate its lytic phase. Activates expression of the delayed viral early genes by modifying host RNA polymerase (RNAP) into a form that is resistant to termination signals. This antitermination function requires the host NusA protein which serves to stabilize the interaction between antitermination protein N and host RNA polymerase. From Escherichia phage lambda (Bacteriophage lambda).
   2678..2704    +  CDS            3xHA (fragment): three tandem HA epitope tags
   2750..3001    +  CDS            gw (fragment): GAWKY_DROME - Also known as GW182 From Drosophila melanogaster (Fruit fly).
   3027..3068    +  CDS            V5 tag: epitope tag from simian virus 5
   3168..3302    -  polyA_signal   SV40 poly(A) signal: SV40 polyadenylation signal
   3325..3409    -  CDS            large T antigen (fragment): large T antigen from SV40 (simian virus 40)
   3410..3880    +  CDS            TcR (fragment): tetracycline efflux protein; tet; confers resistance to tetracycline
   3924..4512    -  rep_origin     ori: high-copy-number ColE1/pMB1/pBR322/pUC origin of replication
   4683..5543    -  CDS            AmpR: β-lactamase; bla; confers resistance to ampicillin, carbenicillin, and related antibiotics
   5544..5648    -  promoter       AmpR promoter: bla
>Addgene plasmid #146432 | pAc5.1B-lambdaN-HA-DmGW182-RBD_G | depositor full sequence | sequence record 288877 | Full Sequence
CTTCAAGGAATTAATTCTATATTCTAAAAACACAAATGATACTTCTAAAAAAAATCATGAATGGCATCAA
CTCTGAATCAAATCTTTGCAGATGCACCTACTTCTCATTTCCACTGTCACATCATTTTTCCAGATCTCGC
TGCCTGTTATGTGGCCCACAAACCAAGACACGTTTTATGGCCATTAAAGCTGGCTGATCGTCGCCAAACA
CCAAATACATATCAATATGTACATTCGAGAAAGAAGCGATCAAAGAAGCGTCTTCGGGCGAGTAGGAGAA
TGCGGAGGAGAAGGAGAACGAGCTGATCTAGTATCTCTCCACAATCCAATGCCAACTGACCAACTGGCCA
TATTCGGAGCAATTTGAAGCCAATTTCCATCGCCTGGCGATCGCTCCATTCTTGGCTATATGTTTTTCAC
CGTTCCCGGGGCCATTTTCAAAGACTCGTCGGTAAGATAAGATTGTGTCACTCGCTGTCTCTCTTCATTT
GTCGAAGAATGCTGAGGAATTTCGCGATGACGTCGGCGAGTATTTTGAAGAATGAGAATAATTTGTATTT
ATACGAAAATCAGTTAGTGGAATTTTCTACAAAAACATGTTATCTATAGATAATTTTGTTGCAAAATATG
TTGACTATGACAAAGATTGTATGTATATACCTTTAATGTATTCTCATTTTCTTATGTATTTATAATGGCA
ATGATGATACTGATGATATTTTAAGATGATGCCAGACCACAGGCTGATTTCTGCGTCTTTTGCCGAACGC
AGTGCATGTGCGGTTGTTGTTTTTTGGAATAGTTTCAATTTTCGGACTGTCCGCTTTGATTTCAGTTTCT
TGGCTTATTCAAAAAGCAAAGTAAAGCCAAAAAAGCGAGATGGCAATACCAAATGCGGCAAAACGGTAGT
GGAAGGAAAGGGGTGCGGGGCAGCGGAAGGAAGGGTGGGGCGGGGCGTGGCGGGGTCTGTGGCTGGGCGC
GACGTCACCGACGTTGGAGCCACTCCTTTGACCATGTGTGCGTGTGTGTATTATTCGTGTCTCGCCACTC
GCCGGTTGTTTTTTTCTTTTTATCTCGCTCTCTCTAGCGCCATCTCGTACGCATGCTCAACGCACCGCAT
GTTGCCGTGTCCTTTATGCGTCATTTTGGCTCGAAATAGGCAATTATTTAAACAAAGATTAGTCAACGAA
AACGCTAAAATAAATAAGTCTACAATATGGTTACTTATTGCCATGTGTGTGCAGCCAACGATAGCAACAA
AAGCAACAACACAGTGGCTTTCCCTCTTTCACTTTTTGTTTGCAAGCGCGTGCGAGCAAGACGGCACGAC
CGGCAAACGCAATTACGCTGACAAAGAGCAGACGAAGTTTTGGCCGAAAAACATCAAGGCGCCTGATACG
AATGCATTTGCAATAACAATTGCGATATTTAATATTGTTTATGAAGCTGTTTGACTTCAAAACACACAAA
AAAAAAAATAAAACAAATTATTTGAAAGAGAATTAGGAATCGGACAGCTTATCGTTACGGGCTAACAGCA
CACCGAGACGAAATAGCTTACCTGACGTCACAGCCTCTGGAAGAACTGCCGCCAAGCAGAGAGAGAGAGA
AAAAGAGGGAGAGCAGCTTAGACCGCATGTGCTTGTGTGTGAGGCGTCTCTCTCTTCGTCTCCTGTTTGC
GCAAACGCATAGACTGCACTGAGAAAATCGATTACCTATTTTTTATGAATGAATATTTGCACTATTACTA
TTCAAAACTATTAAGATAGCAATCACATTCAATAGCCAAATACTATACCACCTGAGCGATGCAACGAAAT
GATCAATTTGAGCAAAAATGCTGCATATTTAGGACGGCATCATTATAGAAATGCTTCTTGCTGTGTACTT
TTCTCTCGTCTGGCAGCTGTTTCGCCGTTATTGTTAAAACCGGCTTAAGTTAGGTGTGTTTTCTACGACT
AGTGATGCCCCTACTAGAAGATGTGTGTTGCACAAATGTCCCTGAATAACCAATTTGAAGTGCAGATAGC
AGTAAACGTAAGCTAATATGAATATTATTTAACTGTAATGTTTTAATATCGCTGGACATTACTAATAAAC
CCACTATAAACACATGTACATATGTATGTTTTGGCATACAATGAGTAGTTGGGGAAAAAATGTGTAAAAG
CACCGTGACCATCACAGCATAAAGATAACCAGCTGAAGTATCGAATATGAGTAACCCCCAAATTGAATCA
CATGCCGCAACTGATAGGACCCATGGAAGTACACTCTTCATGGCGATATACAAGACACACACAAGCACGA
ACACCCAGTTGCGGAGGAAATTCTCCGTAAATGAAAACCCAATCGGCGAACAATTCATACCCATATATGG
TAAAAGTTTTGAACGCGACTTGAGAGCGGAGAGCATTGCGGCTGATAAGGTTTTAGCGCTAAGCGGGCTT
TATAAAACGGGCTGCGGGACCAGTTTTCATATCACTACCGTTTGAGTTCTTGTGCTGTGTGGATACTCCT
CCCGACACAAAGCCGCTCCATCAGCCAGCAGTCGTCTAATCCAGAGACCCCGGATCGGGGTACCAACATG
GACGCACAAACACGACGACGTGAGCGTCGCGCTGAGAAACAAGCTCAATGGAAAGCTGCAAACGGTGGAT
CTCCTCCACATATGGCTTACCCATACGATGTTCCAGATTACGCTCCTCCAAGCTTGAATTCTGCAGATAT
CCAGCACAGTGGCGGCCGCTCCAGTTGGTTGCTTTTGAAAAATCTAACAGCACAGATTGATGGTCCTACT
TTGCGTACACTGTGTATGCAGCATGGGCCCCTTGTCAGCTTTCACCCGTATTTGAACCAAGGAATTGCCT
TATGTAAATATACTACTCGTGAGGAGGCGAACAAGGCGCAAATGGCGTTAAACAACTGTGTCCTCGCCAA
CACCACAATATTTGCTGAATCTCCCAGCGAGAACGAGGTGCAAAGCATTATGCAGCACTTATAATCTAGA
GGGCCCGCGGTTCGAAGGTAAGCCTATCCCTAACCCTCTCCTCGGTCTCGATTCTACGCGTACCGGTCAT
CATCACCATCACCATTGAGTTTAAACCCGCTGATCAGCCTCGACTGTGCCTTCTAAGGCCTGAGCTCGCT
GATCAGCCTCGATCGAGGATCCAGACATGATAAGATACATTGATGAGTTTGGACAAACCACAACTAGAAT
GCAGTGAAAAAAATGCTTTATTTGTGAAATTTGTGATGCTATTGCTTTATTTGTAACCATTATAAGCTGC
AATAAACAAGTTAACAACAACAATTGCATTCATTTTATGTTTCAGGTTCAGGGGGAGGTGTGGGAGGTTT
TTTAAAGCAAGTAAAACCTCTACAAATGTGGTATGGCTGATTATGATCAGTCGACCGATGCCCTTGAGAG
CCTTCAACCCAGTCAGCTCCTTCCGGTGGGCGCGGGGCATGACTATCGTCGCCGCACTTATGACTGTCTT
CTTTATCATGCAACTCGTAGGACAGGTGCCGGCAGCGCTCTGGGTCATTTTCGGCGAGGACCGCTTTCGC
TGGAGCGCGACGATGATCGGCCTGTCGCTTGCGGTATTCGGAATCTTGCACGCCCTCGCTCAAGCCTTCG
TCACTGGTCCCGCCACCAAACGTTTCGGCGAGAAGCAGGCCATTATCGCCGGCATGGCGGCCGACGCGCT
GGGCTACGTCTTGCTGGCGTTCGCGACGCGAGGCTGGATGGCCTTCCCCATTATGATTCTTCTCGCTTCC
GGCGGCATCGGGATGCCCGCGTTGCAGGCCATGCTGTCCAGGCAGGTAGATGACGACCATCAGGGACAGC
TTCAAGGATCGCTCGCGGCTCTTACCAGCCAGCAAAAGGCCAGGAACCGTAAAAAGGCCGCGTTGCTGGC
GTTTTTCCATAGGCTCCGCCCCCCTGACGAGCATCACAAAAATCGACGCTCAAGTCAGAGGTGGCGAAAC
CCGACAGGACTATAAAGATACCAGGCGTTTCCCCCTGGAAGCTCCCTCGTGCGCTCTCCTGTTCCGACCC
TGCCGCTTACCGGATACCTGTCCGCCTTTCTCCCTTCGGGAAGCGTGGCGCTTTCTCAATGCTCACGCTG
TAGGTATCTCAGTTCGGTGTAGGTCGTTCGCTCCAAGCTGGGCTGTGTGCACGAACCCCCCGTTCAGCCC
GACCGCTGCGCCTTATCCGGTAACTATCGTCTTGAGTCCAACCCGGTAAGACACGACTTATCGCCACTGG
CAGCAGCCACTGGTAACAGGATTAGCAGAGCGAGGTATGTAGGCGGTGCTACAGAGTTCTTGAAGTGGTG
GCCTAACTACGGCTACACTAGAAGGACAGTATTTGGTATCTGCGCTCTGCTGAAGCCAGTTACCTTCGGA
AAAAGAGTTGGTAGCTCTTGATCCGGCAAACAAACCACCGCTGGTAGCGGTGGTTTTTTTGTTTGCAAGC
AGCAGATTACGCGCAGAAAAAAAGGATCTCAAGAAGATCCTTTGATCTTTTCTACGGGGTCTGACGCTCA
GTGGAACGAAAACTCACGTTAAGGGATTTTGGTCATGAGATTATCAAAAAGGATCTTCACCTAGATCCTT
TTAAATTAAAAATGAAGTTTTAAATCAATCTAAAGTATATATGAGTAAACTTGGTCTGACAGTTACCAAT
GCTTAATCAGTGAGGCACCTATCTCAGCGATCTGTCTATTTCGTTCATCCATAGTTGCCTGACTCCCCGT
CGTGTAGATAACTACGATACGGGAGGGCTTACCATCTGGCCCCAGTGCTGCAATGATACCGCGAGACCCA
CGCTCACCGGCTCCAGATTTATCAGCAATAAACCAGCCAGCCGGAAGGGCCGAGCGCAGAAGTGGTCCTG
CAACTTTATCCGCCTCCATCCAGTCTATTAATTGTTGCCGGGAAGCTAGAGTAAGTAGTTCGCCAGTTAA
TAGTTTGCGCAACGTTGTTGCCATTGCTGCAGGCATCGTGGTGTCACGCTCGTCGTTTGGTATGGCTTCA
TTCAGCTCCGGTTCCCAACGATCAAGGCGAGTTACATGATCCCCCATGTTGTGCAAAAAAGCGGTTAGCT
CCTTCGGTCCTCCGATCGTTGTCAGAAGTAAGTTGGCCGCAGTGTTATCACTCATGGTTATGGCAGCACT
GCATAATTCTCTTACTGTCATGCCATCCGTAAGATGCTTTTCTGTGACTGGTGAGTACTCAACCAAGTCA
TTCTGAGAATAGTGTATGCGGCGACCGAGTTGCTCTTGCCCGGCGTCAACACGGGATAATACCGCGCCAC
ATAGCAGAACTTTAAAAGTGCTCATCATTGGAAAACGTTCTTCGGGGCGAAAACTCTCAAGGATCTTACC
GCTGTTGAGATCCAGTTCGATGTAACCCACTCGTGCACCCAACTGATCTTCAGCATCTTTTACTTTCACC
AGCGTTTCTGGGTGAGCAAAAACAGGAAGGCAAAATGCCGCAAAAAAGGGAATAAGGGCGACACGGAAAT
GTTGAATACTCATACTCTTCCTTTTTCAATATTATTGAAGCATTTATCAGGGTTATTGTCTCATGAGCGG
ATACATATTTGAATGTATTTAGAAAAATAAACAAATAGGGGTTCCGCGCACATTTCCCCGAAAAGTGCCA
CCTGACGTCTAAGAAACCATTATTATCATGACATTAACCTATAAAAATAGGCGTATCACGAGGCCCTTTC
GT
